>Addgene plasmid #13363 | pMXs-Dppa2 | addgene partial sequence | sequence record 19742 | 13363 with pBMN5'
TCCTCTAGACTGCCGGATCTAGCTAGTTAATTAAGGATCCCAGTGTGGTGGTACGGGAAATCACAAGTTT
GTACAAAAAAGCAGGCTCCGCGGCCGCCCCCTTCACCATGTCATACTTCGGCCTGGAGACTTTCAACGAG
AACCAATCTGAGGAGAACTTGGATGAAGAAAGTGTGATTTTAACGCTGGTCCCCTTTAAGGAGGAGGAGG
AGGAGGAGCCAATTACAGACTACCCTACGCAATCAAATGTTTCTTCTTCAACCTTAGACCACACACCACC
AGCCCGTTCTCTGGTGAGGCATGCTGGAATCAAACACCCAACCAGAACCATACCAAGCACCTGTCCTCCG
CCCAGCCTGCCTCCTATTAGGGACGTGTCCCGGAACACTCTTCGGGAGTGGTGTCGGTATCATAACTTGA
GTACGGATGGCAAGAAAGTTGAGGTCTATTTGAGACTTCGGAGACACTCCTATTCTAAACAAGAATGTTA
TATTCCCAATACATCTCGGGAGGCCAGAATGAAGCAGGGTCCCAAGAAATCCAAGATAGTCTTCAGAGGA
ATCGGGCCTCCAAGCGGGTGCCAAAGGAGAAAAGAGGAGAGTGGTGTCCTGGAAATTCTAACTTCACCTA
AGGAGTCCA
