[The description below was written by a language model from this plasmid's Addgene catalogue record.]
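Description:
pMXs-Dppa2 is a retroviral mammalian expression plasmid built on the pMXs backbone (about 4.6 kb without insert), carrying the mouse Dppa2 (developmental pluripotency associated 2, also known as ECAT15-2) coding sequence as an unmutated insert of roughly 906 bp introduced by restriction enzyme cloning. In bacteria it is maintained as a high-copy plasmid under ampicillin selection. No feature table accompanies the record, so the individual elements of the backbone are not itemised, and no mammalian selection marker, epitope tag or reporter is listed. pMXs is generally known as a Moloney murine leukemia virus-derived vector in which the insert sits between the viral long terminal repeats downstream of the packaging signal. In that design the 5′ LTR serves as the promoter driving the transgene. The record itself does not name the promoter.

As with other vectors of this type, the plasmid supplies only the transfer genome. The viral structural and enzymatic proteins are provided in trans by a packaging cell line, producing replication-defective particles that integrate the LTR-flanked Dppa2 cassette into dividing target cells for stable expression. The construct originates from the work that described induction of pluripotent stem cells from mouse embryonic and adult fibroblasts by defined factors, which suggests Dppa2 was among the embryonic stem cell-associated candidate genes delivered retrovirally in that study. It is suited to forced expression of mouse Dppa2 in reprogramming, pluripotency or germline-related gene function studies.
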