Addgene plasmid #13363: pMXs-Dppa2
Depositing lab: Shinya Yamanaka. Depositing organization: Kyoto University, Center for iPS Cell Research and Application. Publication: Induction of pluripotent stem cells from mouse embryonic and adult fibroblast cultures by defined factors. Takahashi K, Yamanaka S. Cell. 2006 Aug 25. 126(4):663-76. 10.1016/j.cell.2006.07.024 PubMed 16904174.
Backbone
  Vector backbone: pMXs
  Backbone size w/o insert (bp): 4600
  Vector type: Mammalian Expression, Retroviral
Growth in bacteria
  Bacterial resistance: Ampicillin, 100 μg/mL
  Growth temperature: 37°C
  Growth strain: DH5alpha
  Copy number: High Copy
Gene/Insert
  Gene/Insert name: developmental pluripotency associated 2 (alt name: Dppa2)
  Species: M. musculus (mouse)
  Insert size (bp): 906
  Mutation: None
  Entrez Gene: Dppa2 (a.k.a. 2410088E07Rik, C80932, D19Mgi18, ECAT15-2)
  Cloning method: Restriction Enzyme
  Sequencing primers: 5′ pMX-S1811
Resource information
  A portion of this plasmid was derived from a plasmid made by: pMXs is from Dr. Toshio Kitamura of the University of Tokyo, the Institute of Medical Science. If you use this plasmid in a paper, please cite: Retrovirus-mediated gene transfer and expression cloning: powerful tools in functional genomics. Exp Hematol. 2003 Nov;31(11):1007-14. Kitamura T, Koshino Y, Shibata F, Oki T, Nakajima H, Nosaka T, Kumagai H.
Terms and licenses: Academic/Nonprofit Terms; Industry Terms: Not Available to Industry
Depositor comments: The sequence of primer pMX-S1811 is GAC GGC ATC GCA GCT TGG ATA CAC.
How to cite: pMXs-Dppa2 was a gift from Shinya Yamanaka (Addgene plasmid # 13363)
